>Addgene plasmid #154758 | pET-His-SCov2-nsp8 | addgene full sequence | sequence record 308774 | Addgene NGS Result
TAATACGACTCACTATAGGCCCCTCTAGAAATAATTTTGTTTAACTTTAAGAAGGAGATATACCATGGGT
TCTTCTCACCATCACCATCACCATGAAAACCTGTACTTCCAATCCAATGCAGCAATTGCAAGCGAATTTA
GCAGCCTGCCGAGCTATGCAGCATTTGCAACCGCACAAGAGGCATATGAACAGGCAGTTGCCAATGGTGA
TAGCGAAGTTGTTCTGAAAAAACTGAAAAAGTCACTGAACGTGGCCAAATCCGAATTTGATCGTGATGCA
GCAATGCAGCGTAAACTGGAAAAAATGGCAGATCAGGCAATGACCCAGATGTATAAACAGGCACGTAGCG
AAGATAAACGTGCAAAAGTTACCAGCGCAATGCAGACCATGCTGTTTACCATGCTGCGCAAACTGGATAA
TGATGCCCTGAACAACATTATCAATAATGCCCGTGATGGTTGTGTTCCGCTGAACATTATTCCGCTGACC
ACCGCAGCAAAACTGATGGTGGTTATTCCGGATTACAACACCTATAAAAACACCTGTGATGGCACCACCT
TTACCTATGCAAGCGCACTGTGGGAAATTCAGCAGGTTGTTGATGCAGATAGCAAAATTGTTCAGCTGAG
CGAAATTAGCATGGATAATAGCCCGAATCTGGCATGGCCTCTGATTGTTACCGCACTGCGTGCAAATAGC
GCAGTTAAACTGCAGTAATAACATTGGAAGTGGATAACTGGCTGCTGCCACCGCTGAGCATAGCATAACC
CCTTGGGGCCTCTAAACGGGTCTTGAGGGGTTTTTTGCTGAAAGGAGGAACTATATCAAGTCCCGAAGTA
GCTGTCAGACTGCTGGCGACCGCCGCAACTAGTGGCGTCATGCGTGCCGTATGGTCTTTCGCCTGTAGAC
GCCCTACAAGCCGTACTAAAGTGGAAAGACCCGCAAAAGGTATCGCGATCGCCCTGCAGGGAACTATATC
CGACTAGTAGCCCGCCTAATGAGCGGGCTTTTTTTTAATTCCCCTATTTGTTTATTTTTCTAAATACATT
CAAATATGTATCCGCTCATGAGACAATAACCCTGATAAATGCTTCGAAAAAGGAAGAGTATGAGTATTCA
ACATTTCCGTGTCGCCCTTATTCCCTTTTTTGCGGCATTTTGCCTTCCTGTTTTTGCTCACCCAGAAACG
CTCGTGAAAGTAAAAGACGCAGAGGACCAATTGGGGGCACGAGTGGGATACATAGAACTGGACTTGAATA
GCGGTAAAATCCTTGAGAGTTTTCGCCCTGAAGAGCGTTTTCCAATGATGAGCACTTTCAAAGTTCTGCT
ATGTGGAGCAGTATTATCCCGTGTAGATGCGGGGCAAGAGCAACTCGGACGACGAATACACTATTCGCAG
AATGACTTGGTTGAATACTCCCCAGTGACAGAAAAGCACCTTACGGACGGAATGACGGTAAGAGAATTAT
GTAGTGCCGCCATAACGATGAGTGATAACACTGCGGCGAACTTACTTCTGACAACCATCGGTGGACCGAA
GGAATTAACCGCTTTTTTGCACAATATGGGAGACCATGTAACTCGCCTTGACCGTTGGGAACCAGAACTG
AATGAAGCCATACCAAACGACGAGCGAGACACCACAATGCCTGCGGCAATGGCAACAACATTACGCAAAC
TATTAACTGGCGAACTACTTACTCTGGCTTCACGGCAACAATTAATAGACTGGCTTGAAGCGGATAAAGT
TGCAGGACCACTACTGCGTTCGGCACTTCCTGCTGGCTGGTTTATTGCTGATAAATCTGGGGCAGGAGAG
CGTGGTTCACGGGGTATCATTGCCGCACTTGGACCAGATGGTAAGCCTTCCCGTATCGTAGTTATCTACA
CGACGGGTAGTCAGGCAACTATGGACGAACGAAATAGACAGATTGCTGAAATAGGGGCTTCACTGATTAA
GCATTGGTAAACCGATACAATTAAAGGCTCCTTTTGGAGCCTTTTTTTTTGGACGGACCGGTAGAAAAGA
TCAAAGGATCTTCTTGAGATCCTTTTTTTCTGCGCGTAATCTGCTGCTTGCAAACAAAAAAACCACCGCT
ACCAGCGGTGGTTTGTTTGCCGGATCAAGAGCTACCAACTCTTTTTCCGAAGGTAACTGGCTTCAGCAGA
GCGCAGATACCAAATACTGTCCTTCTAGTGTAGCCGTAGTTAGGCCACCACTTCAAGAACTCTGTAGCAC
CGCCTACATACCTCGCTCTGCTAATCCTGTTACCAGTGGCTGCTGCCAGTGGCGATAAGTCGTGTCTTAC
CGGGTTGGACTCAAGACGATAGTTACCGGATAAGGCGCAGCGGTCGGGCTGAACGGGGGGTTCGTGCACA
CAGCCCAGCTTGGAGCGAACGACCTACACCGAACTGAGATACCTACAGCGTGAGCTATGAGAAAGCGCCA
CGCTTCCCGAAGGGAGAAAGGCGGACAGGTATCCGGTAAGCGGCAGGGTCGGAACAGGAGAGCGCACGAG
GGAGCTTCCAGGGGGAAACGCCTGGTATCTTTATAGTCCTGTCGGGTTTCGCCACCTCTGACTTGAGCGT
CGATTTTTGTGATGCTCGTCAGGGGGGCGGAGCCTATGGAAAAACGCCAGCAACGCGGCCTTTTTACGGT
TCCTGGCCTTTTGCTGGCCTTTTGCTCACATGTTCTTTCCTGCGTTATCCCCTGATTCTGTGGATAACCG
TATTACCGCCCTTGAGTGAGCTGATACCGCTCGCCGCAGCCGAACGACCGAGCGCAGCGAGTCAGTGAGC
GAGGAAGCGGAAGAGCGCCTGATGCGGTATTTTCTCCTTACGCATCTGTGCGGTATTTCACACCGCAATG
GTGCACTCTCAGTACAATCTGCTCTGATGCCGCATAGTTAAGCCAGTATACACTCCGCTATCGCTACGTG
ACTGGGTCATGGCTGCGCCCCGACACCCGCCAACACCCGCTGACGCGCCCTGACGGGCTTGTCTGCTCCC
GGCATCCGCTTACAGACAAGCTGTGACCGTCTCCGGGAGCTGCATGTGTCAGAGGTTTTCACCGTCATCA
CCGAAACGCGCGAGGCAGCTGCGGTAAAGCTCATCAGCGTGGTCGTGAAGCGATTCACAGATGTCTGCCT
GTTCATCCGCGTCCAGCTCGTTGAGTTTCTCCAGAAGCGTTAATGTCTGGCTTCTGATAAAGCGGGCCAT
GTTAAGGGCGGTTTTTTCCTGTTTGGTCACTGATGCCTCCGTGTAAGGGGGATTTCTGTTCATGGGGTAA
TGATACCGATGAAACGAGAGAGGATGCTCACGATACGGGTTACTGATGATGAACATGCCCGGTTACTGGA
ACGTTGTGAGGGTAAACAACTGGCGGTATGGATGCGGCGGGACCAGAGAAAAATCACTCAGGGTCAATGC
CAGCGCTTCGTTAATACAGATGTAGGTGTTGGCACCATGCATCGATCCCGCGAAATGCGGCCGCTTAATT
AAGGCATCAAATAAAACGAAAGGCTCAGTCGAAAGACTGGGCCTTTCGTTTTATCTGTTGTTTGTCGGTG
AGTCCTTCCAGTCTGGGCGAAAGCGCGGTCGATCAAATTAAGCAGAAGGCCATCCTGACGGATGGCCTTT
TTGCGTTTCTATCGATCCCGCGAAAT
Features (pLannotate 1.2.2; 16 found; start..end, strand, type, name):
      1..19      +  promoter       T7 promoter: promoter for bacteriophage T7 RNA polymerase
     36..58      +  RBS            RBS: efficient ribosome binding site from bacteriophage T7 gene 10 (Olins and Rangwala, 1989)
     77..94      +  CDS            6xHis: 6xHis affinity tag
     95..111     +  CDS            TEV site (fragment): tobacco etch virus (TEV) protease recognition and cleavage site
    122..715     +  CDS            R1A_SARS2 (fragment): Experimental evidence at protein level: Swiss-Prot protein existence level 1. [Non-structural protein 10]: Plays a pivotal role in viral transcription by stimulating both nsp14 3'-5' exoribonuclease and nsp16 2'-O-methyltransferase activities. Therefore plays an essential role in viral mRNAs cap methylation. From Severe acute respiratory syndrome coronavirus 2 (2019-nCoV) (SARS-CoV-2).
    739..757     +  CDS            SET1 (fragment): solubility-enhancement tag derived from T7 phage gene 10B
    761..807     +  terminator     T7 terminator: transcription terminator for bacteriophage T7 RNA polymerase
   1021..1095    +  promoter       AmpR promoter (fragment): bla
   1110..1967    +  CDS            bla: BLAT_ECOLX - Experimental evidence at protein level: Swiss-Prot protein existence level 1. TEM-type are the most prevalent beta-lactamases in enterobacteria; they hydrolyze the beta-lactam bond in susceptible beta-lactam antibiotics, thus conferring resistance to penicillins and cephalosporins. TEM-3 and TEM-4 are capable of hydrolyzing cefotaxime and ceftazidime. TEM-5 is capable of hydrolyzing ceftazidime. TEM-6 is capable of hydrolyzing ceftazidime and aztreonam. TEM-8/CAZ-2, TEM- 16/CAZ-7 and TEM-24/CAZ-6 are markedly active against ceftazidime. IRT- 4 shows resistance to beta-lactamase in
   1974..2013    +  terminator     fd terminator: central terminator from bacteriophage fd (Otsuka and Kunisawa, 1982)
   2044..2632    +  rep_origin     ori: high-copy-number ColE1/pMB1/pBR322/pUC origin of replication
   2818..2957    -  misc_feature   bom: basis of mobility region from pBR322
   3059..3250    -  CDS            rop: Rop protein, which maintains plasmids at low copy number; rop
   3290..3400    +  CDS            mbeC (fragment): MBEC_ECOLX - Experimental evidence at protein level: Swiss-Prot protein existence level 1. Required for efficient mobilization of ColE1 plasmid and is thus essential to promote the specific transfer of the plasmid during conjugation. Probably functions by inducing DNA bending, helping the MbeA relaxase to melt the DNA around the nic site and cleave the phosphodiester bond. Binds specifically double-stranded DNA (dsDNA) containing the ColE1 oriT but does not recognize the inverted repeat (IR). From Escherichia coli.
   3508..3554    +  terminator     rrnB T1 terminator: transcription terminator T1 from the E. coli rrnB gene
   3614..3641    +  terminator     rrnB T2 terminator: transcription terminator T2 from the E. coli rrnB gene
