[The description below was written by a language model from this plasmid's Addgene catalogue record and pLannotate feature annotations shown in this document.]
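Description:
pET-His-SCov2-nsp8 is a small pET-family bacterial expression plasmid (about 3.7 kb in total) for producing the SARS-CoV-2 non-structural protein 8 in E. coli. It replicates from a ColE1/pMB1-type origin and is selected with ampicillin through a TEM beta-lactamase (bla) gene driven by its own promoter. The backbone also retains the pBR322 bom region, the rop gene and a fragment of mbeC. The catalogue lists the plasmid as high copy, although rop normally moderates copy number. An fd terminator and the rrnB T1 and T2 terminators insulate the backbone elements from transcriptional read-through.

The expression cassette is compact: a T7 promoter and the phage T7 gene 10 ribosome binding site drive an open reading frame that begins with a 6xHis affinity tag and a TEV protease recognition site, followed by the roughly 600 bp nsp8 coding sequence, which was inserted by ligation-independent cloning. The annotation software matches this region to the SARS-CoV-2 replicase polyprotein 1a, from which nsp8 is derived. The nsp10 text attached to that hit is generic polyprotein annotation and does not describe the insert. A T7 terminator closes the unit, and the short "SET1" fragment just upstream of it is probably residual T7 gene 10-derived vector sequence, not a functional solubility tag. No lac operator or lacI gene is annotated. Transcription requires T7 RNA polymerase, so expression needs a host strain that supplies it.

The design allows the protein to be purified by immobilised metal affinity chromatography and the tag then removed with TEV protease. The associated publication concerns the structure of the replicating SARS-CoV-2 polymerase, which is consistent with using recombinant nsp8 as a cofactor for reconstituting that complex.
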