Addgene plasmid #154758: pET-His-SCov2-nsp8
Purpose: Expression of SARS-CoV-2 nsp8
Depositing lab: Patrick Cramer. Depositing organization: Max Planck Institute for Multidisciplinary Sciences. Publication: Structure of replicating SARS-CoV-2 polymerase. Hillen HS, Kokic G, Farnung L, Dienemann C, Tegunov D, Cramer P. Nature. 2020 May 21. pii: 10.1038/s41586-020-2368-8. doi: 10.1038/s41586-020-2368-8. PubMed 32438371.
Backbone
  Vector backbone: pET
  Backbone size w/o insert (bp): 3069
  Vector type: Bacterial Expression
Growth in bacteria
  Bacterial resistance: Ampicillin, 100 μg/mL
  Growth temperature: 37°C
  Growth strain: DH5alpha
  Copy number: High Copy
Gene/Insert
  Gene/Insert name: SARS-CoV-2 nsp8
  Species: Severe acute respiratory syndrome coronavirus 2
  Insert size (bp): 597
  Entrez Gene: ORF1ab (a.k.a. GU280_gp01)
  Promoter: T7
  Cloning method: Ligation Independent Cloning
  Sequencing primers: 5′ ATCGATCCCGCGAAATGC; 3′ CGGATATAGTTCCCTGCAGG
Terms and licenses: Academic/Nonprofit Terms; Industry Terms: Not Available to Industry
How to cite: pET-His-SCov2-nsp8 was a gift from Patrick Cramer (Addgene plasmid # 154758 ; http://n2t.net/addgene:154758 ; RRID:Addgene_154758)
