>Addgene plasmid #154758 | pET-His-SCov2-nsp8 | depositor partial sequence | sequence record 299321 | SARS-CoV-2 nsp8 gene
GCAATTGCAAGCGAATTTAGCAGCCTGCCGAGCTATGCAGCATTTGCAACCGCACAAGAGGCATATGAAC
AGGCAGTTGCCAATGGTGATAGCGAAGTTGTTCTGAAAAAACTGAAAAAGTCACTGAACGTGGCCAAATC
CGAATTTGATCGTGATGCAGCAATGCAGCGTAAACTGGAAAAAATGGCAGATCAGGCAATGACCCAGATG
TATAAACAGGCACGTAGCGAAGATAAACGTGCAAAAGTTACCAGCGCAATGCAGACCATGCTGTTTACCA
TGCTGCGCAAACTGGATAATGATGCCCTGAACAACATTATCAATAATGCCCGTGATGGTTGTGTTCCGCT
GAACATTATTCCGCTGACCACCGCAGCAAAACTGATGGTGGTTATTCCGGATTACAACACCTATAAAAAC
ACCTGTGATGGCACCACCTTTACCTATGCAAGCGCACTGTGGGAAATTCAGCAGGTTGTTGATGCAGATA
GCAAAATTGTTCAGCTGAGCGAAATTAGCATGGATAATAGCCCGAATCTGGCATGGCCTCTGATTGTTAC
CGCACTGCGTGCAAATAGCGCAGTTAAACTGCAGTAA
